Addgene plasmid #106025: Opto-GPR52
Purpose: Expression of a chimeric G-protein coupled receptor (Rhodopsin-GPR52; Opto-GPR52; C3)
Depositing lab: Harald Janovjak. Depositing organization: Institute of Science and Technology Austria (I.S.T. Austria). Publication: Optical functionalization of human Class A orphan G-protein-coupled receptors. Morri M, Sanchez-Romero I, Tichy AM, Kainrath S, Gerrard EJ, Hirschfeld PP, Schwarz J, Janovjak H. Nat Commun. 2018 May 16;9(1):1950. doi: 10.1038/s41467-018-04342-1. PubMed 29769519.
Backbone
  Vector backbone: pcDNA3.1-
  Backbone manufacturer: Invitrogen
  Backbone size w/o insert (bp): 5427
  Vector type: Mammalian Expression
  Selectable markers: Neomycin (select with G418)
Growth in bacteria
  Bacterial resistance: Ampicillin, 100 μg/mL
  Growth temperature: 37°C
  Growth strain: DH5alpha
  Copy number: High Copy
Gene/Insert
  Gene/Insert name: Opto-GPR52
  Species: H. sapiens (human), B. taurus (bovine)
  Insert size (bp): 1218
  Mutation: Chimeric receptor protein
  Entrez Gene: GPR52
  Promoter: CMV
  Tag / fusion protein: VSV-G (N terminal on insert); Rhodopsin-1D4 (C terminal on insert)
  Cloning method: Restriction Enzyme; 5′ cloning site unknown (unknown if destroyed); 3′ cloning site unknown (unknown if destroyed)
  Sequencing primers: 5′ CMV_F (CGCAAATGGGCGGTAGGCGTG); 3′ pcDNA_R (CAACAGATGGCTGGCAAC)
Terms and licenses: Academic/Nonprofit Terms; Industry Terms: Not Available to Industry
Depositor comments: two step cloning; 5' and 3' sites cannot be used for (sub)cloning
How to cite: Opto-GPR52 was a gift from Harald Janovjak (Addgene plasmid # 106025 ; http://n2t.net/addgene:106025 ; RRID:Addgene_106025)
