[The description below was written by a language model from this plasmid's Addgene catalogue record and pLannotate feature annotations shown in this document.]
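Description:
Opto-GPR52 is a mammalian expression plasmid built on the Invitrogen pcDNA3.1(-) backbone, about 6.6 kb in total according to the sequenced record. It is maintained in E. coli through a high-copy ColE1/pUC-type origin and an ampicillin resistance gene (β-lactamase with its own promoter), and it also carries an f1 phage origin. For selection in mammalian cells, an SV40 early promoter drives a neomycin phosphotransferase gene followed by the SV40 polyadenylation signal, allowing G418 selection of stable transfectants. Several short annotations in the feature table (a truncated HIV-1 LTR fragment, ble and lacI fragments, a bom fragment) are small partial matches that most likely reflect backbone sequence similarities rather than functional elements.

The payload is a roughly 1.2 kb open reading frame encoding a chimeric G-protein-coupled receptor that combines bovine rhodopsin with the human orphan receptor GPR52. The automated annotation labels the coding region as bovine rhodopsin, consistent with rhodopsin supplying much of the chimera, but the record does not specify which segments come from each parent. Rhodopsin is a photoreceptor in which light-driven retinal isomerization triggers G-protein activation, so the chimera is intended to place GPR52-type signalling under optical control. The insert carries an N-terminal VSV-G epitope and a C-terminal rhodopsin 1D4 epitope for detection. Expression is driven by the CMV immediate-early enhancer and promoter and terminated by the bovine growth hormone polyadenylation signal; a T7 promoter lies upstream of the insert. The depositor notes that the insert was assembled in two steps and that the flanking sites cannot be used for subcloning. The plasmid belongs to a study on optical functionalization of human class A orphan GPCRs.
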