Features (pLannotate 1.2.2; 20 found; start..end, strand, type, name):
     74..453     +  enhancer       CMV enhancer: human cytomegalovirus immediate early enhancer
    454..657     +  promoter       CMV promoter: human cytomegalovirus (CMV) immediate early promoter
    653..686     +  LTR            5' LTR (truncated) (fragment): truncated 5' long terminal repeat (LTR) from HIV-1
    702..720     +  promoter       T7 promoter: promoter for bacteriophage T7 RNA polymerase
    863..1984    +  CDS            RHO: OPSD_BOVIN - Experimental evidence at protein level: Swiss-Prot protein existence level 1. Photoreceptor required for image-forming vision at low light intensity. Required for photoreceptor cell viability after birth (By similarity). Light-induced isomerization of 11-cis to all-trans retinal triggers a conformational change that activates signaling via G- proteins (PubMed:10926528, PubMed:12044163, PubMed:11972040, PubMed:16908857, PubMed:16586416, PubMed:17060607, PubMed:17449675, PubMed:18818650, PubMed:21389983, PubMed:22198838, PubMed:23579341, PubMed:25205354, PubMed:27458239). Subsequent
   2061..2172    +  polyA_signal   bGH poly(A) signal: bovine growth hormone polyadenylation signal
   2289..2310    +  promoter       SV40 promoter (fragment): SV40 enhancer and early promoter
   2331..2759    +  rep_origin     f1 ori (sequence partly withheld): f1 bacteriophage origin of replication; arrow indicates direction of (+) strand synthesis
   2773..3102    +  promoter       SV40 promoter: SV40 enhancer and early promoter
   3169..3960    +  CDS            neo: KKA2_KLEPN - Also known as kan, nptII. Experimental evidence at protein level: Swiss-Prot protein existence level 1. Resistance to kanamycin, neomycin, paromomycin, ribostamycin, butirosin and gentamicin B. From Klebsiella pneumoniae.
   3984..4142    +  CDS            ble (fragment): BLE_KLEPN - Experimental evidence at protein level: Swiss-Prot protein existence level 1. Binding protein with a strong affinity to the bleomycin family of antibiotics. Binds to CL990; an antimitotic-antibiotic compound. From Klebsiella pneumoniae.
   4137..4258    +  polyA_signal   SV40 poly(A) signal: SV40 polyadenylation signal
   4331..4347    -  protein_bind   lac operator: The lac repressor binds to the lac operator to inhibit transcription in E. coli. This inhibition can be relieved by adding lactose or isopropyl-β-D-thiogalactopyranoside (IPTG). lac repressor encoded by lacI
   4355..4385    -  promoter       lac promoter: promoter for the E. coli lac operon
   4400..4421    -  protein_bind   CAP binding site: CAP binding activates transcription in the presence of cAMP. E. coli catabolite activator protein
   4434..4526    -  CDS            lacI (fragment): lac repressor; lacI; The lac repressor binds to the lac operator to inhibit transcription in E. coli. This inhibition can be relieved by adding lactose or isopropyl-β-D-thiogalactopyranoside (IPTG).
   4709..5297    -  rep_origin     ori: high-copy-number ColE1/pMB1/pBR322/pUC origin of replication
   5468..6328    -  CDS            AmpR: β-lactamase; bla; confers resistance to ampicillin, carbenicillin, and related antibiotics
   6329..6433    -  promoter       AmpR promoter: bla
   6492..6544    -  misc_feature   bom (fragment): basis of mobility region from pBR322
>Addgene plasmid #106025 | Opto-GPR52 | addgene full sequence | sequence record 209639 | Addgene NGS Result
AATTGCATGAAGAATCTGCTTAGGGTTAGGCGTTTTGCGCTGCTTCGCGATGTACGGGCCAGATATACGC
GTTGACATTGATTATTGACTAGTTATTAATAGTAATCAATTACGGGGTCATTAGTTCATAGCCCATATAT
GGAGTTCCGCGTTACATAACTTACGGTAAATGGCCCGCCTGGCTGACCGCCCAACGACCCCCGCCCATTG
ACGTCAATAATGACGTATGTTCCCATAGTAACGCCAATAGGGACTTTCCATTGACGTCAATGGGTGGAGT
ATTTACGGTAAACTGCCCACTTGGCAGTACATCAAGTGTATCATATGCCAAGTACGCCCCCTATTGACGT
CAATGACGGTAAATGGCCCGCCTGGCATTATGCCCAGTACATGACCTTATGGGACTTTCCTACTTGGCAG
TACATCTACGTATTAGTCATCGCTATTACCATGGTGATGCGGTTTTGGCAGTACATCAATGGGCGTGGAT
AGCGGTTTGACTCACGGGGATTTCCAAGTCTCCACCCCATTGACGTCAATGGGAGTTTGTTTTGGCACCA
AAATCAACGGGACTTTCCAAAATGTCGTAACAACTCCGCCCCATTGACGCAAATGGGCGGTAGGCGTGTA
CGGTGGGAGGTCTATATAAGCAGAGCTCTCTGGCTAACTAGAGAACCCACTGCTTACTGGCTTATCGAAA
TTAATACGACTCACTATAGGGAGACACAAGCTGGCTAGCGTTTAAACGGGCCCTCTAGACTCGAGCACCA
TGAAAACGATCATCGCCCTGAGCTACATCTTCTGCCTGGTATTCGCCATGTACACCGATATAGAGATGAA
CAGGCTGGGAAAGGATAGCCTCATGAACGGGACCGAGGGCCCAAACTTCTACGTGCCTTTCTCCAACAAG
ACGGGCGTGGTGCGCAGCCCCTTCGAGGCCCCGCAGTACTACCTGGCGGAGCCATGGCAGTTCTCCATGC
TGGCCGCCTACATGTTCCTGCTGATCATGCTTGGCTTCCCCATCAACTTCCTCACGCTGTACGTCTTTCA
TTGTGCTCCACTGTTACATCATTATACTCTCAACTACATCCTGCTCAACCTGGCCGTGGCCGACCTCTTC
ATGGTGTTCGGGGGCTTCACCACCACCCTCTACACCTCTCTGCACGGGTACTTCGTCTTTGGGCCCACGG
GCTGCAACCTGGAGGGCTTCTTTGCCACCTTGGGCGGTGAAATTGCACTGTGGTCCTTGGTGGTCCTGGC
CATCGAGCGGTACGTGGTGGTGACCAAGCCTCTTTCCTACAATCAACTGGTCACCCCTTGTCGCGCCATC
ATGGGCGTCGCCTTCACCTGGGTCATGGCTCTGGCCTGTGCCGCGCCCCCCCTCGTCGGCTGGTCCAGGT
ACATCCCGGAGGGCATGCAGTGCTCGTGCGGGATTGACTACTACACGCCCCACGAGGAAACCAACAATGA
GTCGTTCGTCATCTACATGTTCGTGGTCCACTTCATCATCCCCCTGATTGTCATATTCTTCTGCTACGGA
CACATTTTCAAAATTTGCCGTCAGCACACCAAAGAGATAAATGACCGAAGGGCCCGATTCCCTAGTCATG
AGGTAGATTCTTCCAGAGAGACTGGACACAGCCCTGACCGTCGCTACGCCCGCATGGTGATCATCATGGT
CATCGCTTTCCTAATCTGCTGGCTGCCCTACGCTGGGGTGGCGTTCTACATCTTCACCCATCAGGGCTCT
GACTTTGGCCCCATCTTCATGACCATCCCGGCTTTCTTTGCCAAGACTTCTGCCGTCTACAACCCCGTCA
TCTACATCATGATGAACAAGCAGTTCCGCCTAGGCCTCCGAAGGCTGTCTGAGACAATGTGCACATCCTG
TATGTGTGTGAAGGATCAGGAAGCACAAGAACCCAAACCTAGGAAACGGGCTAATTCTTGCTCCATTACA
GAAACCAGCCAAGTGGCGCCTGCCTAAGAATTCCACCACACTGGACTAGTGGATCCGAGCTCGGTACCAA
GCTTAAGTTTAAACCGCTGATCAGCCTCGACTGTGCCTTCTAGTTGCCAGCCATCTGTTGTTTGCCCCTC
CCCCGTGCCTTCCTTGACCCTGGAAGGTGCCACTCCCACTGTCCTTTCCTAATAAAATGAGGAAATTGCA
TCGCATTGTCTGAGTAGGTGTCATTCTATTCTGGGGGGTGGGGTGGGGCAGGACAGCAAGGGGGAGGATT
GGGAAGAGAATAGCAGGCATGCTGGGGATGCGGTGGGCTCTATGGCTTCTGAGGCGGAAAGAACCAGCTG
GGGCTCTAGGGGGTATCCCC
[124 nt withheld, positions 2331-2454]
C
[91 nt withheld, positions 2456-2546]
A
[49 nt withheld, positions 2548-2596]
CCTTTGACGTTGGAGTCCACGTTCTTT
[37 nt withheld, positions 2624-2660]
ACCCTATCTCGGTCTATTCTTTTGATTTATAAGGGATTTTGCCGATTTCGGCCTATTGGTTAAAAAATGA
GCTGATTTAACAAAAATTTAACGCGAATTAATTCTGTGGAATGTGTGTCAGTTAGGGTGTGGAAAGTCCC
CAGGCTCCCCAGCAGGCAGAAGTATGCAAAGCATGCATCTCAATTAGTCAGCAACCAGGTGTGGAAAGTC
CCCAGGCTCCCCAGCAGGCAGAAGTATGCAAAGCATGCATCTCAATTAGTCAGCAACCATAGTCCCGCCC
CTAACTCCGCCCATCCCGCCCCTAACTCCGCCCAGTTCCGCCCATTCTCCGCCCCATGGCTGACTAATTT
TTTTTATTTATGCAGAGGCCGAGGCCGCCTCTGCCTCTGAGCTATTCCAGAAGTAGTGAGGAGGCTTTTT
TGGAGGCCTAGGCTTTTGCAAAAAGCTCCCGGGAGCTTGTATATCCATTTTCGGATCTGATCAAGAGACA
GGATGAGGATCGTTTCGCATGATTGAACAAGATGGATTGCACGCAGGTTCTCCGGCCGCTTGGGTGGAGA
GGCTATTCGGCTATGACTGGGCACAACAGACAATCGGCTGCTCTGATGCCGCCGTGTTCCGGCTGTCAGC
GCAGGGGCGCCCGGTTCTTTTTGTCAAGACCGACCTGTCCGGTGCCCTGAATGAACTGCAGGACGAGGCA
GCGCGGCTATCGTGGCTGGCCACGACGGGCGTTCCTTGCGCAGCTGTGCTCGACGTTGTCACTGAAGCGG
GAAGGGACTGGCTGCTATTGGGCGAAGTGCCGGGGCAGGATCTCCTGTCATCTCACCTTGCTCCTGCCGA
GAAAGTATCCATCATGGCTGATGCAATGCGGCGGCTGCATACGCTTGATCCGGCTACCTGCCCATTCGAC
CACCAAGCGAAACATCGCATCGAGCGAGCACGTACTCGGATGGAAGCCGGTCTTGTCGATCAGGATGATC
TGGACGAAGAACATCAGGGGCTCGCGCCAGCCGAACTGTTCGCCAGGCTCAAGGCGCGCATGCCCGACGG
CGAGGATCTCGTCGTGACCCATGGCGATGCCTGCTTGCCGAATATCATGGTGGAAAATGGCCGCTTTTCT
GGATTCATCGACTGTGGCCGGCTGGGTGTGGCGGACCGCTATCAGGACATAGCGTTGGCTACCCGTGATA
TTGCTGAAGAACTTGGCGGCGAATGGGCTGACCGCTTCCTCGTGCTTTACGGTATCGCCGCTCCCGATTC
GCAGCGCATCGCCTTCTATCGCCTTCTTGACGAGTTCTTCTGAGCGGGACTCTGGGGTTCGAAATGACCG
ACCAAGCGACGCCCAACCTGCCATCACGAGATTTCGATTCCACCGCCGCCTTCTATGAAAGGTTGGGCTT
CGGAATCGTTTTCCGGGACGCCGGCTGGATGATCCTCCAGCGCGGGGATCTCATGCTGGAGTTCTTCGCC
CACCCCAACTTGTTTATTGCAGCTTATAATGGTTACAAATAAAGCAATAGCATCACAAATTTCACAAATA
AAGCATTTTTTTCACTGCATTCTAGTTGTGGTTTGTCCAAACTCATCAATGTATCTTATCATGTCTGTAT
ACCGTCGACCTCTAGCTAGAGCTTGGCGTAATCATGGTCATAGCTGTTTCCTGTGTGAAATTGTTATCCG
CTCACAATTCCACACAACATACGAGCCGGAAGCATAAAGTGTAAAGCCTGGGGTGCCTAATGAGTGAGCT
AACTCACATTAATTGCGTTGCGCTCACTGCCCGCTTTCCAGTCGGGAAACCTGTCGTGCCAGCTGCATTA
ATGAATCGGCCAACGCGCGGGGAGAGGCGGTTTGCGTATTGGGCGCTCTTGCGCTTCCTCGCTCACTGAC
TCGCTGCGCTCGGTCGTTCGGCTGCGGCGAGCGGTATCAGCTCACTCAAAGGCGGTAATACGGTTATCCA
CAGAATCAGGGGATAACGCAGGAAAGAACATGTGAGCAAAAGGCCAGCAAAAGGCCAGGAACCGTAAAAA
GGCCGCGTTGCTGGCGTTTTTCCATAGGCTCCGCCCCCCTGACGAGCATCACAAAAATCGACGCTCAAGT
CAGAGGTGGCGAAACCCGACAGGACTATAAAGATACCAGGCGTTTCCCCCTGGAAGCTCCCTCGTGCGCT
CTCCTGTTCCGACCCTGCCGCTTACCGGATACCTGTCCGCCTTTCTCCCTTCGGGAAGCGTGGCGCTTTC
TCATAGCTCACGCTGTAGGTATCTCAGTTCGGTGTAGGTCGTTCGCTCCAAGCTGGGCTGTGTGCACGAA
CCCCCCGTTCAGCCCGACCGCTGCGCCTTATCCGGTAACTATCGTCTTGAGTCCAACCCGGTAAGACACG
ACTTATCGCCACTGGCAGCAGCCACTGGTAACAGGATTAGCAGAGCGAGGTATGTAGGCGGTGCTACAGA
GTTCTTGAAGTGGTGGCCTAACTACGGCTACACTAGAAGAACAGTATTTGGTATCTGCGCTCTGCTGAAG
CCAGTTACCTTCGGAAAAAGAGTTGGTAGCTCTTGATCCGGCAAACAAACCACCGCTGGTAGCGGTGGTT
TTTTTGTTTGCAAGCAGCAGATTACGCGCAGAAAAAAAGGATCTCAAGAAGATCCTTTGATCTTTTCTAC
GGGGTCTGACGCTCAGTGGAACGAAAACTCACGTTAAGGGATTTTGGTCATGAGATTATCAAAAAGGATC
TTCACCTAGATCCTTTTAAATTAAAAATGAAGTTTTAAATCAATCTAAAGTATATATGAGTAAACTTGGT
CTGACAGTTACCAATGCTTAATCAGTGAGGCACCTATCTCAGCGATCTGTCTATTTCGTTCATCCATAGT
TGCCTGACTCCCCGTCGTGTAGATAACTACGATACGGGAGGGCTTACCATCTGGCCCCAGTGCTGCAATG
ATACCGCGGGACCCACGCTCACCGGCTCCAGATTTATCAGCAATAAACCAGCCAGCCGGAAGGGCCGAGC
GCAGAAGTGGTCCTGCAACTTTATCCGCCTCCATCCAGTCTATTAATTGTTGCCGGGAAGCTAGAGTAAG
TAGTTCGCCAGTTAATAGTTTGCGCAACGTTGTTGCCATTGCTACAGGCATCGTGGTGTCACGCTCGTCG
TTTGGTATGGCTTCATTCAGCTCCGGTTCCCAACGATCAAGGCGAGTTACATGATCCCCCATGTTGTGCA
AAAAAGCGGTTAGCTCCTTCGGTCCTCCGATCGTTGTCAGAAGTAAGTTGGCCGCAGTGTTATCACTCAT
GGTTATGGCAGCACTGCATAATTCTCTTACTGTCATGCCATCCGTAAGATGCTTTTCTGTGACTGGTGAG
TACTCAACCAAGTCATTCTGAGAATAGTGTATGCGGCGACCGAGTTGCTCTTGCCCGGCGTCAATACGGG
ATAATACCGCGCCACATAGCAGAACTTTAAAAGTGCTCATCATTGGAAAACGTTCTTCGGGGCGAAAACT
CTCAAGGATCTTACCACTGTTGAGATCCAGTTCGATGTAACCCACTCGTGCACCCAACTGATCTTCAGCA
TCTTTTACTTTCACCAGCGTTTCTGGGTGAGCAAAAACAGGAAGGCAAAATGCCGCAAAAAAGGGAATAA
GGGCGACACGGAAATGTTGAATACTCATACTCTTCCTTTTTCAATATTATTGAAGCATTTATCAGGGTTA
TTGTCTCATGAGCGGATACATATTTGAATGTATTTAGAAAAATAAACAAATAGGGGTTCCGCGCACATTT
CCCCGAAAAGTGCCACCTGACGTCGACGGATCGGGAGATCTCCCGATCCCCTATGGTGCACTCTCAGTAC
AATCTGCTCTGATGCCGCATAGTTAAGCCAGTATCTGCTCCCTGCTTGTGTGTTGGAGGTCGCTGAGTAG
TGCGCGAGCAAAATTTAAGCTACAACAAGGCAAGGCTTGACCGAC
