>Addgene plasmid #106025 | Opto-GPR52 | depositor partial sequence | sequence record 200788 | Opto-GPR52
ATGAAAACGATCATCGCCCTGAGCTACATCTTCTGCCTGGTATTCGCCATGTACACCGATATAGAGATGA
ACAGGCTGGGAAAGGATAGCCTCATGAACGGGACCGAGGGCCCAAACTTCTACGTGCCTTTCTCCAACAA
GACGGGCGTGGTGCGCAGCCCCTTCGAGGCCCCGCAGTACTACCTGGCGGAGCCATGGCAGTTCTCCATG
CTGGCCGCCTACATGTTCCTGCTGATCATGCTTGGCTTCCCCATCAACTTCCTCACGCTGTACGTCTTTC
ATTGTGCTCCACTGTTACATCATTATACTCTCAACTACATCCTGCTCAACCTGGCCGTGGCCGACCTCTT
CATGGTGTTCGGGGGCTTCACCACCACCCTCTACACCTCTCTGCACGGGTACTTCGTCTTTGGGCCCACG
GGCTGCAACCTGGAGGGCTTCTTTGCCACCTTGGGCGGTGAAATTGCACTGTGGTCCTTGGTGGTCCTGG
CCATCGAGCGGTACGTGGTGGTGACCAAGCCTCTTTCCTACAATCAACTGGTCACCCCTTGTCGCGCCAT
CATGGGCGTCGCCTTCACCTGGGTCATGGCTCTGGCCTGTGCCGCGCCCCCCCTCGTCGGCTGGTCCAGG
TACATCCCGGAGGGCATGCAGTGCTCGTGCGGGATTGACTACTACACGCCCCACGAGGAAACCAACAATG
AGTCGTTCGTCATCTACATGTTCGTGGTCCACTTCATCATCCCCCTGATTGTCATATTCTTCTGCTACGG
ACACATTTTCAAAATTTGCCGTCAGCACACCAAAGAGATAAATGACCGAAGGGCCCGATTCCCTAGTCAT
GAGGTAGATTCTTCCAGAGAGACTGGACACAGCCCTGACCGTCGCTACGCCCGCATGGTGATCATCATGG
TCATCGCTTTCCTAATCTGCTGGCTGCCCTACGCTGGGGTGGCGTTCTACATCTTCACCCATCAGGGCTC
TGACTTTGGCCCCATCTTCATGACCATCCCGGCTTTCTTTGCCAAGACTTCTGCCGTCTACAACCCCGTC
ATCTACATCATGATGAACAAGCAGTTCCGCCTAGGCCTCCGAAGGCTGTCTGAGACAATGTGCACATCCT
GTATGTGTGTGAAGGATCAGGAAGCACAAGAACCCAAACCTAGGAAACGGGCTAATTCTTGCTCCATTAC
AGAAACCAGCCAAGTGGCGCCTGCCTAA
